Addgene plasmid #126255: pGWB14-LYX037
Purpose: With a Nicotiana benthamiana transcription factor in PGWB14 backbone, for Agrobacterium mediated transient or stable expression corresponding transcription factor fused with a C-terminal HA tag.
Depositing lab: Silin Zhong. Depositing organization: Chinese University of Hong Kong.
Backbone
  Vector backbone: pGWB14
  Vector type: Plant Expression
  Selectable markers: Hygromycin
Growth in bacteria
  Bacterial resistance: Kanamycin, 50 μg/mL
  Growth temperature: 37°C
  Growth strain: DH5alpha
  Copy number: Low Copy
Gene/Insert
  Gene/Insert name: Niben101Scf11884g00019.1
  Species: Nicotiana benthamiana
  Promoter: CaMV 35S
  Tag / fusion protein: HA (C terminal on insert)
  Cloning method: Gibson Cloning
Terms and licenses: Academic/Nonprofit Terms; Industry Terms: Not Available to Industry
How to cite: pGWB14-LYX037 was a gift from Silin Zhong (Addgene plasmid # 126255 ; http://n2t.net/addgene:126255 ; RRID:Addgene_126255)
