[The description below was written by a language model from this plasmid's Addgene catalogue record and pLannotate feature annotations shown in this document.]
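Description:
pGWB14-LYX037 is a binary plant expression plasmid built on the pGWB14 Gateway-type backbone, intended for Agrobacterium-mediated transient or stable expression of a Nicotiana benthamiana transcription factor (gene model Niben101Scf11884g00019.1). It is a low-copy plasmid of about 15.4 kb carrying the broad-host-range IncP replication system (oriV with the trfA replication protein), which allows maintenance in both E. coli and Agrobacterium, together with oriT and traJ for conjugal mobilisation. Bacterial selection is by kanamycin (aphA-3). The backbone also retains assorted remnants such as tetR/tetA fragments, an IS1 element and partial ColE1, lacZα and M13 sequences.

Between the nopaline-type right and left T-DNA borders there are three CaMV 35S-driven cassettes. The main one places the transcription factor coding sequence, flanked by attB1 and attB2 sites, in frame with a C-terminal 3xHA epitope tag and ahead of a NOS terminator. The automated annotation labels this open reading frame by similarity to Arabidopsis BHLH79, suggesting a basic helix-loop-helix family protein, though the record itself identifies it only by the N. benthamiana gene model. The record gives Gibson assembly as the cloning method. A second cassette, in the opposite orientation, expresses the hygromycin phosphotransferase gene for selection of transformed plant tissue. A third cassette, not mentioned in the catalogue fields, expresses the tomato bushy stunt virus P19 silencing suppressor with a CaMV polyadenylation signal. P19 binds siRNAs and typically boosts transgene accumulation in agroinfiltrated leaves.

The HA tag allows detection or immunoprecipitation of the expressed factor with anti-HA antibodies, although the record does not state a specific downstream application.
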