Features (pLannotate 1.2.2; 36 found; start..end, strand, type, name):
      3..89      -  CDS            traI (fragment): TRAI6_ECOLX - Experimental evidence at protein level: Swiss-Prot protein existence level 1. The initiation process of transfer DNA synthesis requires the interaction of at least three plasmid-specific components (TraH, I, and J) at the transfer origin resulting in the assembly of a specialised nucleoprotein complex - the relaxosome. Site- and strand-specific cleavage at the transfer origin is dependent on TraI and TraJ. From Escherichia coli.
    127..498     -  CDS            traJ: oriT-recognizing protein; traJ
    531..640     -  oriT           oriT: incP origin of transfer
    772..962     +  rep_origin     ori (fragment): high-copy-number ColE1/pMB1/pBR322/pUC origin of replication
   1321..1971    -  CDS            TetR: tetracycline resistance regulatory protein; tetR
   2077..2326    +  CDS            TcR (fragment): tetracycline efflux protein; tetA; confers resistance to tetracycline
   2436..2460    -  misc_feature   RB T-DNA repeat: right border repeat from nopaline C58 T-DNA
   2490..2508    +  misc_feature   MCS (fragment): pUC18/19 multiple cloning site
   2559..2904    +  promoter       CaMV 35S promoter: strong constitutive promoter from cauliflower mosaic virus
   2856..2902    +  promoter       minimal CaMV 35S promoter: minimal 35S promoter from cauliflower mosaic virus
   2914..2932    -  misc_feature   MCS (fragment): pUC18/19 multiple cloning site
   2943..3458    +  CDS            P19_TBSVC: Experimental evidence at protein level: Swiss-Prot protein existence level 1. Acts as a suppressor of RNA-mediated gene silencing, also known as post-transcriptional gene silencing (PTGS), a mechanism of plant viral defense that limits the accumulation of viral RNAs. Binds to short interfering RNAs (siRNAs) with high affinity. Acts as a molecular caliper to specifically select siRNAs based on the length of the duplex region of the RNA (By similarity). From Tomato bushy stunt virus (strain Cherry) (TBSV).
   3531..3707    +  polyA_signal   CaMV poly(A) signal: cauliflower mosaic virus polyadenylation signal
   4210..4551    +  promoter       CaMV 35S promoter: strong constitutive promoter from cauliflower mosaic virus
   4577..4601    +  protein_bind   attB1: mutant version of attB; recombination site for the Gateway® BP reaction BP Clonase™
   4613..5461    +  CDS            BHLH79: BH079_ARATH - Also known as EN81. Experimental evidence at protein level: Swiss-Prot protein existence level 1. From Arabidopsis thaliana (Mouse-ear cress).
   5469..5493    -  protein_bind   attB2: mutant version of attB; recombination site for the Gateway® BP reaction BP Clonase™
   5522..5611    +  CDS            3xHA: three tandem HA epitope tags
   5645..5897    +  terminator     NOS terminator: nopaline synthase terminator and poly(A) signal
   6326..6578    -  terminator     NOS terminator: nopaline synthase terminator and poly(A) signal
   6602..7030    -  CDS            nos (fragment): DHNO_AGRT7 - Protein inferred from homology: Swiss-Prot protein existence level 3. From Agrobacterium tumefaciens (strain T37).
   7046..8071    -  CDS            HygR: aminoglycoside phosphotransferase from E. coli; aph(4)-Ia; confers resistance to hygromycin
   8081..8425    -  promoter       CaMV 35S promoter: strong constitutive promoter from cauliflower mosaic virus
   8082..8128    -  promoter       minimal CaMV 35S promoter: minimal 35S promoter from cauliflower mosaic virus
   8563..8718    +  CDS            lacZα (fragment) (sequence partly withheld): LacZα fragment of β-galactosidase; lacZ fragment
   8716..9016    +  rep_origin     M13 ori (fragment) (sequence partly withheld): M13 bacteriophage origin of replication; arrow indicates direction of (+) strand synthesis
   9017..9147    +  CDS            lacI (fragment): lac repressor; lacI; The lac repressor binds to the lac operator to inhibit transcription in E. coli. This inhibition can be relieved by adding lactose or isopropyl-β-D-thiogalactopyranoside (IPTG).
   9201..9225    -  misc_feature   LB T-DNA repeat: left border repeat from nopaline C58 T-DNA
  10682..10801   -  CDS            tetR (fragment): TETR1_ECOLX - Experimental evidence at protein level: Swiss-Prot protein existence level 1. TetR is the repressor of the tetracycline resistance element; its N-terminal region forms a helix-turn-helix structure and binds DNA. Binding of tetracycline to TetR reduces the repressor affinity for the tetracycline resistance gene (tetA) promoter operator sites. From Escherichia coli.
  10821..11969   -  CDS            trfA: trans-acting replication protein that binds to and activates oriV
  12268..13062   -  CDS            KanR: aminoglycoside phosphotransferase; aphA-3; confers resistance to kanamycin
  13254..14021   +  mobile_element IS1: prokaryotic transposable element IS1
  14030..14179   -  CDS            satA (fragment): STA_BACSU - Also known as yyaR. Experimental evidence at protein level: Swiss-Prot protein existence level 1. Involved in resistance to streptothricin, a broad-spectrum antibiotic produced by streptomycetes. Detoxifies streptothricin via acetylation of the beta amino group of the first beta-lysyl moiety of streptothricin. From Bacillus subtilis (strain 168).
  14178..14372   -  CDS            satA (fragment): STA_BACSU - Also known as yyaR. Experimental evidence at protein level: Swiss-Prot protein existence level 1. Involved in resistance to streptothricin, a broad-spectrum antibiotic produced by streptomycetes. Detoxifies streptothricin via acetylation of the beta amino group of the first beta-lysyl moiety of streptothricin. From Bacillus subtilis (strain 168).
  14375..14650   -  CDS            klaC (fragment): KLAC_ECOLX - Also known as telB. Protein predicted: Swiss-Prot protein existence level 4. Belongs to the kla operon, which is associated with cryptic tellurite resistance, and IncW plasmid fertility inhibition. From Escherichia coli.
  14714..15345   -  rep_origin     oriV: incP origin of replication
>Addgene plasmid #126255 | pGWB14-LYX037 | addgene full sequence | sequence record 246487 | Addgene NGS Result
TCGGTCTTGCCTTGCTCGTCGGTGATGTACTTCACCAGCTCCGCGAAGTCGCTCTTCTTGATGGAGCGCA
TGGGGACGTGCTTGGCAATCACGCGCACCCCCCGGCCGTTTTAGCGGCTAAAAAAGTCATGGCTCTGCCC
TCGGGCGGACCACGCCCATCATGACCTTGCCAAGCTCGTCCTGCTTCTCTTCGATCTTCGCCAGCAGGGC
GAGGATCGTGGCATCACCGAACCGCGCCGTGCGCGGGTCGTCGGTGAGCCAGAGTTTCAGCAGGCCGCCC
AGGCGGCCCAGGTCGCCATTGATGCGGGCCAGCTCGCGGACGTGCTCATAGTCCACGACGCCCGTGATTT
TGTAGCCCTGGCCGACGGCCAGCAGGTAGGCCGACAGGCTCATGCCGGCCGCCGCCGCCTTTTCCTCAAT
CGCTCTTCGTTCGTCTGGAAGGCAGTACACCTTGATAGGTGGGCTGCCCTTCCTGGTTGGCTTGGTTTCA
TCAGCCATCCGCTTGCCCTCATCTGTTACGCCGGCGGTAGCCGGCCAGCCTCGCAGAGCAGGATTCCCGT
TGAGCACCGCCAGGTGCGAATAAGGGACAGTGAAGAAGGAACACCCGCTCGCGGGTGGGCCTACTTCACC
TATCCTGCCCGGCTGACGCCGTTGGATACACCAAGGAAAGTCTACACGAACCCTTTGGCAAAATCCTGTA
TATCGTGCGAAAAAGGATGGATATACCGAAAAAATCGCTATAATGACCCCGAAGCAGGGTTATGCAGCGG
AAAAGCGCCACGCTTCCCGAAGGGAGAAAGGCGGACAGGTATCCGGTAAGCGGCAGGGTCGGAACAGGAG
AGCGCACGAGGGAGCTTCCAGGGGGAAACGCCTGGTATCTTTATAGTCCTGTCGGGTTTCGCCACCTCTG
ACTTGAGCGTCGATTTTTGTGATGCTCGTCAGGGGGGCGGAGCCTATGGAAAAACGCCAGCAACGCGGCC
TTTTTACGGTTCCTGGCCTTTTGCTGGCCTTTTGCTCACATGTTCTTTCCTGCGTTATCCCCTGATTCTG
TGGATAACCGTATTACCGCCTTTGAGTGAGCTGATACCGCTCGCCGCAGCCGAACGACCGAGCGCAGCGA
GTCAGTGAGCGAGGAAGCGGAAGAGCGCCAGAAGGCCGCCAGAGAGGCCGAGCGCGGCCGTGAGGCTTGG
ACGCTAGGGCAGGGCATGAAAAAGCCCGTAGCGGGCTGCTACGGGCGTCTGACGCGGTGGAAAGGGGGAG
GGGATGTTGTCTACATGGCTCTGCTGTAGTGAGTGGGTTGCGCTCCGGCAGCGGTCCTGATCAATCGTCA
CCCTTTCTCGGTCCTTCAACGTTCCTGACAACGAGCCTCCTTTTCGCCAATCCATCGACAATCACCGCGA
GTCCCTGCTCGAACGCTGCGTCCGGACCGGCTTCGTCGAAGGCGTCTATCGCGGCCCGCAACAGCGGCGA
GAGCGGAGCCTGTTCAACGGTGCCGCCGCGCTCGCCGGCATCGCTGTCGCCGGCCTGCTCCTCAAGCACG
GCCCCAACAGTGAAGTAGCTGATTGTCATCAGCGCATTGACGGCGTCCCCGGCCGAAAAACCCGCCTCGC
AGAGGAAGCGAAGCTGCGCGTCGGCCGTTTCCATCTGCGGTGCGCCCGGTCGCGTGCCGGCATGGATGCG
CGCGCCATCGCGGTAGGCGAGCAGCGCCTGCCTGAAGCTGCGGGCATTCCCGATCAGAAATGAGCGCCAG
TCGTCGTCGGCTCTCGGCACCGAATGCGTATGATTCTCCGCCAGCATGGCTTCGGCCAGTGCGTCGAGCA
GCGCCCGCTTGTTCCTGAAGTGCCAGTAAAGCGCCGGCTGCTGAACCCCCAACCGTTCCGCCAGTTTGCG
TGTCGTCAGACCGTCTACGCCGACCTCGTTCAACAGGTCCAGGGCGGCACGGATCACTGTATTCGGCTGC
AACTTTGTCATGCTTGACACTTTATCACTGATAAACATAATATGTCCACCAACTTATCAGTGATAAAGAA
TCCGCGCGTTCAATCGGACCAGCGGAGGCTGGTCCGGAGGCCAGACGTGAAACCCAACATACCCCTGATC
GTAATTCTGAGCACTGTCGCGCTCGACGCTGTCGGCATCGGCCTGATTATGCCGGTGCTGCCGGGCCTCC
TGCGCGATCTGGTTCACTCGAACGACGTCACCGCCCACTATGGCATTCTGCTGGCGCTGTATGCGTTGGT
GCAATTTGCCTGCGCACCTGTGCTGGGCGCGCTGTCGGATCGTTTCGGGCGGCGGCCAATCTTGCTCGTC
TCGCTGGCCGGCGCCAGATCTGGGGAACCCTGTGGTTGGCATGCACATACAAATGGACGAACGGATAAAC
CTTTTCACGCCCTTTTAAATATCCGATTATTCTAATAAACGCTCTTTTCTCTTAGGTTTACCCGCCAATA
TATCCTGTCAAACACTGATAGTTTAAACGTTGCGATTAAGAATTCGAGCTCGGTACCCCCCTACTCCAAA
AATGTCAAAGATACAGTCTCAGAAGACCAAAGGGCTATTGAGACTTTTCAACAAAGGGTAATTTCGGGAA
ACCTCCTCGGATTCCATTGCCCAGCTATCTGTCACTTCATCGAAAGGACAGTAGAAAAGGAAGGTGGCTC
CTACAAATGCCATCATTGCGATAAAGGAAAGGCTATCATTCAAGATGCCTCTGCCGACAGTGGTCCCAAA
GATGGACCCCCACCCACGAGGAGCATCGTGGAAAAAGAAGACGTTCCAACCACGTCTTCAAAGCAAGTGG
ATTGATGTGACATCTCCACTGACGTAAGGGATGACGCACAATCCCACTATCCTTCGCAAGACCCTTCCTC
TATATAAGGAAGTTCATTTCATTTGGAGAGGACAGCCCAAGCTTCGACTCTAGAGGATCCCCTTAAATCG
ATATGGAACGAGCTATACAAGGAAACGACGCTAGGGAACAAGCTAACAGTGAACGTTGGGATGGAGGATC
AGGAGGTACCACTTCTCCCTTCAAACTTCCTGACGAAAGTCCGAGTTGGACTGAGTGGCGGCTACATAAC
GATGAGACGAATTCGAATCAAGATAATCCCCTTGGTTTCAAGGAAAGCTGGGGTTTCGGGAAAGTTGTAT
TTAAGAGATATCTCAGATACGACAGGACGGAAGCTTCACTGCACAGAGTCCTTGGATCTTGGACGGGAGA
TTCGGTTAACTATGCAGCATCTCGATTTTTCGGTTTCGACCAGATCGGATGTACCTATAGTATTCGGTTT
CGAGGAGTTAGTATCACCGTTTCTGGAGGGTCTCGAACTCTTCAGCATCTCTGTGAGATGGCAATTCGGT
CTAAGCAAGAACTGCTACAGCTTGCCCCAATCGAAGTGGAAAGTAATGTATCAAGAGGATGCCCTGAAGG
TACTCAAACCTTCGAAAAAGAAAGCGAGTAAGTCGAGGGCGAGCTCGAATTCGGTACGCTGAAATCACCA
GTCTCTCTCTACAAATCTATCTCTCTCTATTTTCTCCATAAATAATGTGTGAGTAGTTTCCCGATAAGGG
AAATTAGGGTTCTTATAGGGTTTCGCTCATGTGTTGAGCATATAAGAAACCCTTAGTATGTATTTGTATT
TGTAAAATACTTCTATCAATAAAATTTCTAATTCCTAAAACCAAAATCCAGTACTAAAATCCAGATCTCC
CTGCAGGTCCCCAGATTAGCCTTTTCAATTTCAGAAAGAATGCTAACCCACAGATGGTTAGAGAGGCTTA
CGCAGCAGGTCTCATCAAGACGATCTACCCGAGCAATAATCTCCAGGAAATCAAATACCTTCCCAAGAAG
GTTAAAGATGCAGTCAAAAGATTCAGGACTAACTGCATCAAGAACACAGAGAAAGATATATTTCTCAAGA
TCAGAAGTACTATTCCAGTATGGACGATTCAAGGCTTGCTTCACAAACCAAGGCAAGTAATAGAGATTGG
AGTCTCTAAAAAGGTAGTTCCCACTGAATCAAAGGCCATGGAGTCAAAGATTCAAATAGAGGACCTAACA
GAACTCGCCGTAAAGACTGGCGAACAGTTCATACAGAGTCTCTTACGACTCAATGACAAGAAGAAAATCT
TCGTCAACATGGTGGAGCACGACACACTTGTCTACTCCAAAAATATCAAAGATACAGTCTCAGAAGACCA
AAGGGCAATTGAGACTTTTCAACAAAGGGTAATATCCGGAAACCTCCTCGGATTCCATTGCCCAGCTATC
TGTCACTTTATTGTGAAGATAGTGGAAAAGGAAGGTGGCTCCTACAAATGCCATCATTGCGATAAAGGAA
AGGCCATCGTTGAAGATGCCTCTGCCGACAGTGGTCCCAAAGATGGACCCCCACCCACGAGGAGCATCGT
GGAAAAAGAAGACGTTCCAACCACGTCTTCAAAGCAAGTGGATTGATGTGATATCTCCACTGACGTAAGG
GATGACGCACAATCCCACTATCCTTCGCAAGACCCTTCCTCTATATAAGGAAGTTCATTTCATTTGGAGA
GAACACGGGGGACTCTAGAGTTATCAACAAGTTTGTACAAAAAAGCAGGCTCCACCACTAGTATGGATCC
ACCTATTATTAACGAGGCATCATTCTCGGCGGCCAACCCGAGTTCTTACAGCTTAGCTGAGATTTGGCCG
TTTTCCACCGCGGCAAATGGTGGCGGCAACGGCGACCTTGGGGGAGGAGGCTTGGGTCTCAGAATGAGCA
GCTTCACGGGTTTATTAGAGGCGGCTACTAACTCCGTTAACGAATCTACTGTGACGGAGCAAAGCGGAAG
AAGCGGCGGCGGCGGCACTGCTGCTGTCAGGAAGAGGGATATGAATTCGGAGGATGAATCTTCTAAGCTT
GTTTCTACTAGTGATGCTAATGATTTGCAGGATGGTTCAGTCGCCAAACGGCAGAGAGCATCAGAATCTA
AAGAAGAAAATGGTGGCTCAAAGGTAGAAGCAGAATCCAGTTCCCGGACAGTTAACAAGGGTACAGAACA
AAGTAGTAAACCTGAGCCACCTAAGGATTACATCCATGTAAGGGCAAGAAGGGGTCAAGCTACTGACAGC
CACAGCCTAGCAGAGAGGGCGAGGAGAGAAAAAATAAGCGAGAGGATGAAAATTCTGCAAGATTTGGTTC
CTGGATGTAATAAGGTTATTGGAAAAGCTCTTGTTCTTGATGAAATAATAAATTATATCCAGTCACTACA
GCATCAAGTGGAGTTCTTGTCCATGAAGCTTGAAGCGGTCAATTCAAGGATGAGCCACGCTATAGAAACC
TTTCCTTCAAAAGATCTTGCACCATCAGCATTTGATGCCACTGGAATGATTTTTGGCGCACAAGCACAGA
GAGAATATGCTCATGGAGCACAATCCGAGTGGCTTCATATGCAGGTTGGTAGCAGCTTTGACAGAGCAAC
ACCCGGGGACCCAGCTTTCTTGTACAAAGTGGTTGATAACAGCGGGTTAATTAACATCTTTTACCCATAC
GATGTTCCTGACTATGCGGGCTATCCCTATGACGTCCCGGACTATGCAGGATCCTATCCATATGACGTTC
CAGATTACGCTGCTCAGTGCAGCGCTTAGAGCTCGAATTTCCCCGATCGTTCAAACATTTGGCAATAAAG
TTTCTTAAGATTGAATCCTGTTGCCGGTCTTGCGATGATTATCATATAATTTCTGTTGAATTACGTTAAG
CATGTAATAATTAACATGTAATGCATGACGTTATTTATGAGATGGGTTTTTATGATTAGAGTCCCGCAAT
TATACATTTAATACGCGATAGAAAACAAAATATAGCGCGCAAACTAGGATAAATTATCGCGCGCGGTGTC
ATCTATGTTACTAGATCGGGAATTAGCTTCATCAACGCAAGACATGCGCACGACCGTCTGACAGGAGAGG
AATTTCCGACGAGCACAGAAAGGACTTGCTCTTGGACGTAGGCCTATTTCTCAGGCACATGTATCAAGTG
TTCGGACGTGGGTTTTCGATGGTGTATCAGCCGCCGCCAACTGGGAGATGAGGAGGCTTTCTTGGGGGGC
AGTCAGCAGTTCATTTCACAAGACAGAGGAACTTGTAAGGAGATGCACTGATTTATCTTGGCGCAAACCA
GCAGGACGAATTAGTGGGAATAGCCCGCGAATATCTAAGTTATGCCTGTCGGCATGAGCAGAAACTTCCA
ATTCGAAACAGTTTGGAGAGGTTGTTTTTGGGCATACCTTTTGTTAGTCAGCCTCTCGATTGCTCATCGT
CATTACACAGTACCGAAGTTTGATCGATCTAGTAACATAGATGACACCGCGCGCGATAATTTATCCTAGT
TTGCGCGCTATATTTTGTTTTCTATCGCGTATTAAATGTATAATTGCGGGACTCTAATCATAAAAACCCA
TCTCATAAATAACGTCATGCATTACATGTTAATTATTACATGCTTAACGTAATTCAACAGAAATTATATG
ATAATCATCGCAAGACCGGCAACAGGATTCAATCTTAAGAAACTTTATTGCCAAATGTTTGAACGATCTG
CTTCGACGCACTCCTTCTTTACTCCACCATCTCGTCCTTATTGAAAACGTGGGTAGCACCAAAACGAATC
AAGTCGCTGGAACTGAAGTTACCAATCACGCTGGATGATTTGCCAGTTGGATTAATCTTGCCTTTCCCCG
CATGAATAATATTGATGAATGCATGCGTGAGGGGTATTTCGATTTTGGCAATAGCTGCAATTGCCGCGAC
ATCCTCCAACGAGCATAATTCTTCAGAAAAATAGCGATGTTCCATGTTGTCAGGGCATGCATGATGCACG
TTATGAGGTGACGGTGCTAGGCAGTATTCCCTCAAAGTTTCATAGTCAGTATCATATTCATCATTGCATT
CCTGCAAGAGAGAATTGAGACGCAATCCACACGCTGCGGCAACCTTCCGGCGTTCGTGGTCTATTTGCTC
TTGGACGTTGCAAACGTAAGTGTTGGATCCCGGTCGGCATCTACTCTATTCCTTTGCCCTCGGACGAGTG
CTGGGGCGTCGGTTTCCACTATCGGCGAGTACTTCTACACAGCCATCGGTCCAGACGGCCGCGCTTCTGC
GGGCGATTTGTGTACGCCCGACAGTCCCGGCTCCGGATCGGACGATTGCGTCGCATCGACCCTGCGCCCA
AGCTGCATCATCGAAATTGCCGTCAACCAAGCTCTGATAGAGTTGGTCAAGACCAATGCGGAGCATATAC
GCCCGGAGCCGCGGCGATCCTGCAAGCTCCGGATGCCTCCGCTCGAAGTAGCGCGTCTGCTGCTCCATAC
AAGCCAACCACGGCCTCCAGAAGAAGATGTTGGCGACCTCGTATTGGGAATCCCCGAACATCGCCTCGCT
CCAGTCAATGACCGCTGTTATGCGGCCATTGTCCGTCAGGACATTGTTGGAGCCGAAATCCGCGTGCACG
AGGTGCCGGACTTCGGGGCAGTCCTCGGCCCAAAGCATCAGCTCATCGAGAGCCTGCGCGACGGACGCAC
TGACGGTGTCGTCCATCACAGTTTGCCAGTGATACACATGGGGATCAGCAATCGCGCATATGAAATCACG
CCATGTAGTGTATTGACCGATTCCTTGCGGTCCGAATGGGCCGAACCCGCTCGTCTGGCTAAGATCGGCC
GCAGCGATCGCATCCATGGCCTCCGCGACCGGCTGCAGAACAGCGGGCAGTTCGGTTTCAGGCAGGTCTT
GCAACGTGACACCCTGTGCACGGCGGGAGATGCAATAGGTCAGGCTCTCGCTGAATTCCCCAATGTCAAG
CACTTCCGGAATCGGGAGCGCGGCCGATGCAAAGTGCCGATAAACATAACGATCTTTGTAGAAACCATCG
GCGCAGCTATTTACCCGCAGGACATATCCACGCCCTCCTACATCGAAGCTGAAAGCACGAGATTCTTCGC
CCTCCGAGAGCTGCATCAGGTCGGAGACGCTGTCGAACTTTTCGATCAGAAACTTCTCGACAGACGTCGC
GGTGAGTTCAGGCTTTTTCATATCGGGGTCGTCCTCTCCAAATGAAATGAACTTCCTTATATAGAGGAAG
GGTCTTGCGAAGGATAGTGGGATTGTGCGTCATCCCTTACGTCAGTGGAGATATCACATCAATCCACTTG
CTTTGAAGACGTGGTTGGAACGTCTTCTTTTTCCACGATGCTCCTCGTGGGTGGGGGTCCATCTTTGGGA
CCACTGTCGGCAGAGGCATCTTGAACGATAGCCTTTCCTTTATCGCAATGATGGCATTTGTAGGTGCCAC
CTTCCTTTTCTACTGTCCTTTTGATGAAGTGACAGATAGCTGGGCAATGGAATCCGAGGAGGTTTCCCGA
TATTACCCTTTGTTGAAAAGTCTCAATAGCCCTTTGGTCTTCTGAGACTGTATCTTTGATATTCTTGGAG
TAGACGAGAGTGTCGTGCTCCACCATGTTGACGGATCTCTAGGACGCGTCGACGCGTCGACGCGTCGACG
CGTCGACGCGTCCTAGAAGCTAATTCACTGGCCGTCGTTTTACAACGTCGTGACTGGGAAAACCCTGGCG
TTACCCAACTTAATCGCCTTGCAGCACATCCCCCTTTCGCCAGCTGGCGTAATAGCGAAGAGGCCCGCAC
CGATCGCCCTTCCCAACAGTTGCGCAGCCTGAATG
[44 nt withheld, positions 8716-8759]
C
[141 nt withheld, positions 8761-8901]
CCTTTGACGTTGGAGTCCACGTTCTTT
[37 nt withheld, positions 8929-8965]
ACCCTATCTCGGGCTATTCTTTTGATTTATAAGGGATTTTGCCGATTTCGGAACCACCATCAAACAGGAT
TTTCGCCTGCTGGGGCAAACCAGCGTGGACCGCTTGCTGCAACTCTCTCAGGGCCAGGCGGTGAAGGGCA
ATCAGCTGTTGCCCGTCTCACTGGTGAAAAGAAAAACCACCCCAGTACATTAAAAACGTCCGCAATGTGT
TATTAAGTTGTCTAAGCGTCAATTTGTTTACACCACAATATATCCTGCCACCAGCCAGCCAACAGCTCCC
CGACCGGCAGCTCGGCACAAAATCACCACTCGATACAGGCAGCCCATCAGTCCGGGACGGCGTCAGCGGG
AGAGCCGTTGTAAGGCGGCAGACTTTGCTCATGTTACCGATGCTATTCGGAAGAACGGCAACTAAGCTGC
CGGGTTTGAAACACGGATGATCTCGCGGAGGGTAGCATGTTGATTGTAACGATGACAGAGCGTTGCTGCC
TGTGATCAAATATCATCTCCCTCGCAGAGATCCGAATTATCAGCCTTCTTATTCATTTCTCGCTTAACCG
TGACAGGCTGTCGATCTTGAGAACTATGCCGACATAATAGGAAATCGCTGGATAAAGCCGCTGAGGAAGC
TGAGTGGCGCTATTTCTTTAGAAGTGAACGTTGACGATATCAACTCCCCTATCCATTGCTCACCGAATGG
TACAGGTCGGGGACCCGAAGTTCCGACTGTCGGCCTGATGCATCCCCGGCTGATCGACCCCAGATCTGGG
GCTGAGAAAGCCCAGTAAGGAAACAACTGTAGGTTCGAGTCGCGAGATCCCCCGGAACCAAAGGAAGTAG
GTTAAACCCGCTCCGATCAGGCCGAGCCACGCCAGGCCGAGAACATTGGTTCCTGTAGGCATCGGGATTG
GCGGATCAAACACTAAAGCTACTGGAACGAGCAGAAGTCCTCCGGCCGCCAGTTGCCAGGCGGTAAAGGT
GAGCAGAGGCACGGGAGGTTGCCACTTGCGGGTCAGCACGGTTCCGAACGCCATGGAAACCGCCCCCGCC
AGGCCCGCTGCGACGCCGACAGGATCTAGCGCTGCGTTTGGTGTCAACACCAACAGCGCCACGCCCGCAG
TTCCGCAAATAGCCCCCAGGACCGCCATCAATCGTATCGGGCTACCTAGCAGAGCGGCAGAGATGAACAC
GACCATCAGCGGCTGCACAGCGCCTACCGTCGCCGCGACCCCGCCCGGCAGGCGGTAGACCGAAATAAAC
AACAAGCTCCAGAATAGCGAAATATTAAGTGCGCCGAGGATGAAGATGCGCATCCACCAGATTCCCGTTG
GAATCTGTCGGACGATCATCACGAGCAATAAACCCGCCGGCAACGCCCGCAGCAGCATACCGGCGACCCC
TCGGCCTCGCTGTTCGGGCTCCACGAAAACGCCGGACAGATGCGCCTTGTGAGCGTCCTTGGGGCCGTCC
TCCTGTTTGAAGACCGACAGCCCAATGATCTCGCCGTCGATGTAGGCGCCGAATGCCACGGCATCTCGCA
ACCGTTCAGCGAACGCCTCCATGGGCTTTTTCTCCTCGTGCTCGTAAACGGACCCGAACATCTCTGGAGC
TTTCTTCAGGGCCGACAATCGGATCTCGCGGAAATCCTGCACGTCGGCCGCTCCAAGCCGTCGAATCTGA
GCCTTAATCACAATTGTCAATTTTAATCCTCTGTTTATCGGCAGTTCGTAGAGCGCGCCGTGCGTCCCGA
GCGATACTGAGCGAAGCAAGTGCGTCGAGCAGTGCCCGCTTGTTCCTGAAATGCCAGTAAAGCGCTGGCT
GCTGAACCCCCAGCCGGAACTGACCCCACAAGGCCCTAGCGTTTGCAATGCACCAGGTCATCATTGACCC
AGGCGTGTTCCACCAGGCCGCTGCCTCGCAACTCTTCGCAGGCTTCGCCGACCTGCTCGCGCCACTTCTT
CACGCGGGTGGAATCCGATCCGCACATGAGGCGGAAGGTTTCCAGCTTGAGCGGGTACGGCTCCCGGTGC
GAGCTGAAATAGTCGAACATCCGTCGGGCCGTCGGCGACAGCTTGCGGTACTTCTCCCATATGAATTTCG
TGTAGTGGTCGCCAGCAAACAGCACGACGATTTCCTCGTCGATCAGGACCTGGCAACGGGACGTTTTCTT
GCCACGGTCCAGGACGCGGAAGCGGTGCAGCAGCGACACCGATTCCAGGTGCCCAACGCGGTCGGACGTG
AAGCCCATCGCCGTCGCCTGTAGGCGCGACAGGCATTCCTCGGCCTTCGTGTAATACCGGCCATTGATCG
ACCAGCCCAGGTCCTGGCAAAGCTCGTAGAACGTGAAGGTGATCGGCTCGCCGATAGGGGTGCGCTTCGC
GTACTCCAACACCTGCTGCCACACCAGTTCGTCATCGTCGGCCCGCAGCTCGACGCCGGTGTAGGTGATC
TTCACGTCCTTGTTGACGTGGAAAATGACCTTGTTTTGCAGCGCCTCGCGCGGGATTTTCTTGTTGCGCG
TGGTGAACAGGGCAGAGCGGGCCGTGTCGTTTGGCATCGCTCGCATCGTGTCCGGCCACGGCGCAATATC
GAACAAGGAAAGCTGCATTTCCTTGATCTGCTGCTTCGTGTGTTTCAGCAACGCGGCCTGCTTGGCCTCG
CTGACCTGTTTTGCCAGGTCCTCGCCGGCGGTTTTTCGCTTCTTGGTCGTCATAGTTCCTCGCGTGTCGA
TGGTCATCGACTTCGCCAAACCTGCCGCCTCCTGTTCGAGACGACGCGAACGCTCCACGGCGGCCGATGG
CGCGGGCAGGGCAGGGGGAGCCAGTTGCACGCTGTCGCGCTCGATCTTGGCCGTAGCTTGCTGGACCATC
GAGCCGACGGACTGGAAGGTTTCGCGGGGCGCACGCATGACGGTGCGGCTTGCGATGGTTTCGGCATCCT
CGGCGGAAAACCCCGCGTCGATCAGTTCTTGCCTGTATGCCTTCCGGTCAAACGTCCGATTCATTCACCC
TCCTTGCGGGATTGCCCCGACTCACGCCGGGGCAATGTGCCCTTATTCCTGATTTGACCCGCCTGGTGCC
TTGGTGTCCAGATAATCCACCTTATCGGCAATGAAGTCGGTCCCGTAGACCGTCTGGCCGTCCTTCTCGT
ACTTGGTATTCCGAATCTTGCCCTGCACGAATACCAGCGACCCCTTGCCCAAATACTTGCCGTGGGCCTC
GGCCTGAGAGCCAAAACACTTGATGCGGAAGAAGTCGGTGCGCTCCTGCTTGTCGCCGGCATCGTTGCGC
CACATCTAGGTACTAAAACAATTCATCCAGTAAAATATAATATTTTATTTTCTCCCAATCAGGCTTGATC
CCCAGTAAGTCAAAAAATAGCTCGACATACTGTTCTTCCCCGATATCCTCCCTGATCGACCGGACGCAGA
AGGCAATGTCATACCACTTGTCCGCCCTGCCGCTTCTCCCAAGATCAATAAAGCCACTTACTTTGCCATC
TTTCACAAAGATGTTGCTGTCTCCCAGGTCGCCGTGGGAAAAGACAAGTTCCTCTTCGGGCTTTTCCGTC
TTTAAAAAATCATACAGCTCGCGCGGATCTTTAAATGGAGTGTCTTCTTCCCAGTTTTCGCAATCCACAT
CGGCCAGATCGTTATTCAGTAAGTAATCCAATTCGGCTAAGCGGCTGTCTAAGCTATTCGTATAGGGACA
ATCCGATATGTCGATGGAGTGAAAGAGCCTGATGCACTCCGCATACAGCTCGATAATCTTTTCAGGGCTT
TGTTCATCTTCATACTCTTCCGAGCAAAGGACGCCATCGGCCTCACTCATGAGCAGATTGCTCCAGCCAT
CATGCCGTTCAAAGTGCAGGACCTTTGGAACAGGCAGCTTTCCTTCCAGCCATAGCATCATGTCCTTTTC
CCGTTCCACATCATAGGTGGTCCCTTTATACCGGCTGTCCGTCATTTTTAAATATAGGTTTTCATTTTCT
CCCACCAGCTTATATACCTTAGCAGGAGACATTCCTTCCGTATCTTTTACGCAGCGGTATTTTTCGATCA
GTTTTTTCAATTCCGGTGATATTCTCATTTTAGCCATTTATTATTTCCTTCCTCTTTTCTACAGTATTTA
AAGATACCCCAAGAAGCTAATTATAACAAGACGAACTCCAATTCACTGTTCCTTGCATTCTAAAACCTTA
AATACCAGAAAACAGCTTTTTCAAAGTTGTTTTCAAAGTTGGCGTATAACATAGTATCGACGGAGCCGAT
TTTGAAACCACAATTATGGGTGATGCTGCCAACTTACTGATTTAGTGTATGATGGTGTTTTTGAGGTGCT
CCAGTGGCTTCTGTTTCTATCAGCTGTCCCTCCTGTTCAGCTACTGACGGGGTGGTGCGTAACGGCAAAA
GCACCGCCGGACATCAGCGCTATCTCTGCTCTCACTGCCGTAAAACATGGCAACTGCAGTTCACTTACAC
CGCTTCTCAACCCGGTACGCACCAGAAAATCATTGATATGGCCATGAATGGCGTTGGATGCCGGGCAACA
GCCCGCATTATGGGCGTTGGCCTCAACACGATTTTACGTCACTTAAAAAACTCAGGCCGCAGTCGGTAAC
CTCGCGCATACAGCCGGGCAGTGACGTCATCGTCTGCGCGGAAATGGACGAACAGTGGGGCTATGTCGGG
GCTAAATCGCGCCAGCGCTGGCTGTTTTACGCGTATGACAGTCTCCGGAAGACGGTTGTTGCGCACGTAT
TCGGTGAACGCACTATGGCGACGCTGGGGCGTCTTATGAGCCTGCTGTCACCCTTTGACGTGGTGATATG
GATGACGGATGGCTGGCCGCTGTATGAATCCCGCCTGAAGGGAAAGCTGCACGTAATCAGCAAGCGATAT
ACGCAGCGAATTGAGCGGCATAACCTGAATCTGAGGCAGCACCTGGCACGGCTGGGACGGAAGTCGCTGT
CGTTCTCAAAATCGGTGGAGCTGCATGACAAAGTCATCGGGCATTATCTGAACATAAAACACTATCAATA
AGTTGGAGTCATTACCCAATTATGATAGAATTTACAAGCTATAAGGTTATTGTCCTGGGTTTCAAGCATT
AGTCCATGCAAGTTTTTATGCTTTGCCCATTCTATAGATATATTGATAAGCGCGCTGCCTATGCCTTGCC
CCCTGAAATCCTTACATACGGCGATATCTTCTATATAAAAGATATATTATCTTATCAGTATTGTCAATAT
ATTCAAGGCAATCTGCCTCCTCATCCTCTTCATCCTCTTCGTCTTGGTAGCTTTTTAAATATGGCGCTTC
ATAGAGTAATTCTGTAAAGGTCCAATTCTCGTTTTCATACCTCGGTATAATCTTACCTATCACCTCAAAT
GGTTCGCTGGGTTTATCGCACCCCCGAACACGAGCACGGCACCCGCGACCACTATGCCAAGAATGCCCAA
GGTAAAAATTGCCGGCCCCGCCATGAAGTCCGTGAATGCCCCGACGGCCGAAGTGAAGGGCAGGCCGCCA
CCCAGGCCGCCGCCCTCACTGCCCGGCACCTGGTCGCTGAATGTCGATGCCAGCACCTGCGGCACGTCAA
TGCTTCCGGGCGTCGCGCTCGGGCTGATCGCCCATCCCGTTACTGCCCCGATCCCGGCAATGGCAAGGAC
TGCCAGCGCTGCCATTTTTGGGGTGAGGCCGTTCGCGGCCGAGGGGCGCAGCCCCTGGGGGGATGGGAGG
CCCGCGTTAGCGGGCCGGGAGGGTTCGAGAAGGGGGGGCACCCCCCTTCGGCGTGCGCGGTCACGCGCAC
AGGGCGCAGCCCTGGTTAAAAACAAGGTTTATAAATATTGGTTTAAAAGCAGGTTAAAAGACAGGTTAGC
GGTGGCCGAAAAACGGGCGGAAACCCTTGCAAATGCTGGATTTTCTGCCTGTGGACAGCCCCTCAAATGT
CAATAGGTGCGCCCCTCATCTGTCAGCACTCTGCCCCTCAAGTGTCAAGGATCGCGCCCCTCATCTGTCA
GTAGTCGCGCCCCTCAAGTGTCAATACCGCAGGGCACTTATCCCCAGGCTTGTCCACATCATCTGTGGGA
AACTCGCGTAAAATCAGGCGTTTTCGCCGATTTGCGAGGCTGGCCAGCTCCACGTCGCCGGCCGAAATCG
AGCCTGCCCCTCATCTGTCAACGCCGCGCCGGGTGAGTCGGCCCCTCAAGTGTCAACGTCCGCCCCTCAT
CTGTCAGTGAGGGCCAAGTTTTCCGCGAGGTATCCACAACGCCGGCGGCCGCGGTGTCTCGCACACGGCT
TCGACGGCGTTTCTGGCGCGTTTGCAGGGCCATAGACGGCCGCCAGCCCAGCGGCGAGGGCAACCAGCCC
GGTGAGCGTCGGAAAGGCGC
