>Addgene plasmid #126255 | pGWB14-LYX037 | depositor partial sequence | sequence record 241529 | Niben101Scf11884g00019.1
ATGGATCCACCTATTATTAACGAGGCATCATTCTCGGCGGCCAACCCGAGTTCTTACAGCTTAGCTGAGA
TTTGGCCGTTTTCCACCGCGGCAAATGGTGGCGGCAACGGCGACCTTGGGGGAGGAGGCTTGGGTCTCAG
AATGAGCAGCTTCACGGGTTTATTAGAGGCGGCTACTAACTCCGTTAACGAATCTACTGTGACGGAGCAA
AGCGGAAGAAGCGGCGGCGGCGGCACTGCTGCTGTCAGGAAGAGGGATATGAATTCGGAGGATGAATCTT
CTAAGCTTGTTTCTACTAGTGATGCTAATGATTTGCAGGATGGTTCAGTCGCCAAACGGCAGAGAGCATC
AGAATCTAAAGAAGAAAATGGTGGCTCAAAGGTAGAAGCAGAATCCAGTTCCCGGACAGTTAACAAGGGT
ACAGAACAAAGTAGTAAACCTGAGCCACCTAAGGATTACATCCATGTAAGGGCAAGAAGGGGTCAAGCTA
CTGACAGCCACAGCCTAGCAGAGAGGGCGAGGAGAGAAAAAATAAGCGAGAGGATGAAAATTCTGCAAGA
TTTGGTTCCTGGATGTAATAAGGTTATTGGAAAAGCTCTTGTTCTTGATGAAATAATAAATTATATCCAG
TCACTACAGCATCAAGTGGAGGTAGTTCCTCATCTTCGCAGTAGTTGTCCTTTTGGGTCTTATGAACTCA
GCCATAACCTCATCTTTTTTCTCTCAATTGCTTTCCAGTTCTTGTCCATGAAGCTTGAAGCGGTCAATTC
AAGGATGAGCCACGCTATAGAAACCTTTCCTTCAAAAGATCTTGCACCATCAGCATTTGATGCCACTGGA
ATGATTTTTGGCGCACAAGCACAGAGAGAATATGCTCATGGAGCACAATCCGAGTGGCTTCATATGCAGG
TTGGTAGCAGCTTTGACAGAGCAACA
